>Addgene plasmid #213204 | CCR8-DuET | addgene full sequence | sequence record 430767 | Addgene NGS Result
ACTGATTAAGCATTGGTAACTGTCAGACCAAGTTTACTCATATATACTTTAGATTGATTTAAAACTTCAT
TTTTAATTTAAAAGGATCTAGGTGAAGATCCTTTTTGATAATCTCATGACCAAAATCCCTTAACGTGAGT
TTTCGTTCCACTGAGCGTCAGACCCCGTAGAAAAGATCAAAGGATCTTCTTGAGATCCTTTTTTTCTGCG
CGTAATCTGCTGCTTGCAAACAAAAAAACCACCGCTACCAGCGGTGGTTTGTTTGCCGGATCAAGAGCTA
CCAACTCTTTTTCCGAAGGTAACTGGCTTCAGCAGAGCGCAGATACCAAATACCGTTCTTCTAGTGTAGC
CGTAGTTAGGCCACCACTTCAAGAACTCTGTAGCACCGCCTACATACCTCGCTCTGCTAATCCTGTTACC
AGTGGCTGCTGCCAGTGGCGATAAGTCGTGTCTTACCGGGTTGGACTCAAGACGATAGTTACCGGATAAG
GCGCAGCGGTCGGGCTGAACGGGGGGTTCGTGCACACAGCCCAGCTTGGAGCGAACGACCTACACCGAAC
TGAGATACCTACAGCGTGAGCTATGAGAAAGCGCCACGCTTCCCGAAGGGAGAAAGGCGGACAGGTATCC
GGTAAGCGGCAGGGTCGGAACAGGAGAGCGCACGAGGGAGCTTCCAGGGGGAAACGCCTGGTATCTTTAT
AGTCCTGTCGGGTTTCGCCACCTCTGACTTGAGCGTCGATTTTTGTGATGCTCGTCAGGGGGGCGGAGCC
TATGGAAAAACGCCAGCAACGCGGCCTTTTTACGGTTCCTGGCCTTTTGCTGGCCTTTTGCTCACATGTT
CTTTCCTGCGTTATCCCCTGATTCTGTGGATAACCGTATTACCGCCTTTGAGTGAGCTGATACCGCTCGC
CGCAGCCGAACGACCGAGCGCAGCGAGTCAGTGAGCGAGGAAGCGGAAGAGCGCCCAATACGCAAACCGC
CTCTCCCCGCGCGTTGGCCGATTCATTAATGCAGCTGGCACGACAGGTTTCCCGACTGGAAAGCGGGCAG
TGAGCGCAACGCAATTAATGTGAGTTAGCTCACTCATTAGGCACCCCAGGCTTTACACTTTATGCTTCCG
GCTCGTATGTTGTGTGGAATTGTGAGCGGATAACAATTTCACACAGGAAACAGCTATGACCATGATTACG
CCAAGCTCTAGCTAGAGGTCGACGGTATACAGACATGATAAGATACATTGATGAGTTTGGACAAACCACA
ACTAGAATGCAGTGAAAAAAATGCTTTATTTGTGAAATTTGTGATGCTATTGCTTTATTTGTAACCATTA
TAAGCTGCAATAAACAAGTTGGGGTGGGCGAAGAACTCCAGCATGAGATCCCCGCGCTGGAGGATCATCC
AGCCGGCGTCCCGGAAAACGATTCCGAAGCCCAACCTTTCATAGAAGGCGGCGGTGGAATCGAAATCTCG
TGATGGCAGGTTGGGCGTCGCTTGGTCGGTCATTTCGAACCCCAGAGTCCCGCTCAGAAGAACTCGTCAA
GAAGGCGATAGAAGGCGATGCGCTGCGAATCGGGAGCGGCGATACCGTAAAGCACGAGGAAGCGGTCAGC
CCATTCGCCGCCAAGCTCTTCAGCAATATCACGGGTAGCCAACGCTATGTCCTGATAGCGGTCCGCCACA
CCCAGCCGGCCACAGTCGATGAATCCAGAAAAGCGGCCATTTTCCACCATGATATTCGGCAAGCAGGCAT
CGCCATGGGTCACGACGAGATCCTCGCCGTCGGGCATGCGCGCCTTGAGCCTGGCGAACAGTTCGGCTGG
CGCGAGCCCCTGATGCTCTTCGTCCAGATCATCCTGATCGACAAGACCGGCTTCCATCCGAGTACGTGCT
CGCTCGATGCGATGTTTCGCTTGGTGGTCGAATGGGCAGGTAGCCGGATCAAGCGTATGCAGCCGCCGCA
TTGCATCAGCCATGATGGATACTTTCTCGGCAGGAGCAAGGTGAGATGACAGGAGATCCTGCCCCGGCAC
TTCGCCCAATAGCAGCCAGTCCCTTCCCGCTTCAGTGACAACGTCGAGCACAGCTGCGCAAGGAACGCCC
GTCGTGGCCAGCCACGATAGCCGCGCTGCCTCGTCCTGCAGTTCATTCAGGGCACCGGACAGGTCGGTCT
TGACAAAAAGAACCGGGCGCCCCTGCGCTGACAGCCGGAACACGGCGGCATCAGAGCAGCCGATTGTCTG
TTGTGCCCAGTCATAGCCGAATAGCCTCTCCACCCAAGCGGCCGGAGAACCTGCGTGCAATCCATCTTGT
TCAATCATGCGAAACGATCCTCATCCTGTCTCTTGATCAGATCCGAAAATGGATATACAAGCTCCCGGGA
GCTTTTTGCAAAAGCCTAGGCCTCCAAAAAAGCCTCCTCACTACTTCTGGAATAGCTCAGAGGCAGAGGC
GGCCTCGGCCTCTGCATAAATAAAAAAAATTAGTCAGCCATGGGGCGGAGAATGGGCGGAACTGGGCGGA
GTTAGGGGCGGGATGGGCGGAGTTAGGGGCGGGACTATGGTTGCTGACTAATTGAGATGCATGCTTTGCA
TACTTCTGCCTGCTGGGGAGCCTGGGGACTTTCCACACCTGGTTGCTGACTAATTGAGATGCATGCTTTG
CATACTTCTGCCTGCTGGGGAGCCTGGGGACTTTCCACACCCTAACTGACACACATTCCACAGAATTAAT
TCGCGTTAAATTTTTGTTAAATCAGCTCATTTTTTAACCAATAGGCCGAAATCGGCAAAATCCCTTATAA
ATCAAAAGAATAGACCGAGATAGGGT
[37 nt withheld, positions 2827-2863]
AAAGAACGTGGACTCCAACGTCAAAGG
[49 nt withheld, positions 2891-2939]
T
[91 nt withheld, positions 2941-3031]
G
[124 nt withheld, positions 3033-3156]
GGGGATACCCCCTAGAGCCCCAGCTGGTTCTTTCCGCCTCAGAAGCCATAGAGCCCACCGCATCCCCAGC
ATGCCTGCTATTGTCTTCCCAATCCTCCCCCTTGCTGTCCTGCCCCACCCCACCCCCCAGAATAGAATGA
CACCTACTCAGACAATGCGATGCAATTTCCTCATTTTATTAGGAAAGGACAGTGGGAGTGGCACCTTCCA
GGGTCAAGGAAGGCACGGGGGAGGGGCAAACAACAGATGGCTGGCAACTAGAAGGCACAGTCGAGGCTGA
TCAGCGGGTTTAAACGGGCCCTCTAGACTCGAGTTAGGCAGGGGCCACCTGAGAAGTCTCGGTCTTAGAC
ACGGTGGTGCTGGCCTCATCGAATTCACCGGTGCGTCCACCGGTATCGATCAGAATGTAATCAACGGAAC
TAGATCTGCTACTGTGCTGCTGGCAACTGCTTGACTTTTCACAACTTTCTCTGGGCATCTGCCTCCCCAG
ATAGTTGAAGATCTGTGAACAAGACTTTTGAAAAATCTCGCTGAGGTGTTTTTTGAATTTCTCGCCCACA
AATGCATAGATCACAGGGTTCACGCAGCAATGTGTAAAACTAATAATCTCGGTCACGTGTGTAGCGTAAG
TCAACTGCTGTGAAATGCTACAGCCATCCAAAATATGCATTGAATGCAGGCTTGTCAAGAACAGCACTAC
GTTGAAAGGCACCCAGAACAACAGTGAGGCTATCACGACAATCAGCACCAACCTGATAGCCTTGGTCTTA
TTATGATTCTGGCAGCGTTTCAGTTGGTGCAGAATCTTAATGTAGCAAAACATAAAGATAGTGAAAGGAA
TCAGGAGGCCGAGAATGTTCATCTTGAAGTTGGTAAAGATCTTCCACTTGAGAGTCTGTTGATTATAAAA
ACTGTAGCACTGAAGCACTCCGTCCTCACTTGCAACCTGGTAAAACACCAGAAGCGGGATGGTCGCCATA
ATAGCGGTCAACCAGACGGCCAGGCAAAGTGTTGTCCCCATGCGGATAGTTCTGACCTTCAGAGCGTAAA
CGGCATGGACTACGGCCAGGTACCTATCCACTGACATCAGCGTGATGAAGAACATGGAAGAATAGAATCC
GATATAGTAAAAGCCGGACACGACCTTGCACATTACGGTCCCGAATACCCACTGATCGAGCAGGTAGTAT
GTCTGGAACGGGAAACTAAAGACAAACAACAGATCGCTCAGGGCCAGGTTCAGCAGATACACATCGGTAA
TACTCCTGAGTTTTTTGCACACTACCAGCACCAGTATCACCAAGCTGTTGCCCAGCAGGCTGAACACGAA
CAGCAGGCAGTAGAAAACTGCCAACAGAAGTTTGCCGTTAGTTTGAATCAACTCAGCGTCACAAGGGCTG
CTGAAGATGTCGGGGTAATAATAGTCTGTTACAGTCGTCACTGACAGGTCGAGAGTATAGTCCATATCGA
TGCTGGCGTCATCATCGTCCTTGTAGTCGGCGAATACCAGGCAGAAGATGTAGCTCAGGGCGATGATCGT
CTTCATGGTGGCGCTAAGCTTAAGTTTAAACGCTAGCCAGCTTGGGTCTCCCTATAGTGAGTCGTATTAA
TTTCGATAAGCCAGTAAGCAGTGGGTTCTCTAGTTAGCCAGAGAGCTCTGCTTATATAGACCTCCCACCG
TACACGCCTACCGCCCATTTGCGTCAATGGGGCGGAGTTGTTACGACATTTTGGAAAGTCCCGTTGATTT
TGGTGCCAAAACAAACTCCCATTGACGTCAATGGGGTGGAGACTTGGAAATCCCCGTGAGTCAAACCGCT
ATCCACGCCCATTGATGTACTGCCAAAACCGCATCACCATGGTAATAGCGATGACTAATACGTAGATGTA
CTGCCAAGTAGGAAAGTCCCATAAGGTCATGTACTGGGCATAATGCCAGGCGGGCCATTTACCGTCATTG
ACGTCAATAGGGGGCGTACTTGGCATATGATACACTTGATGTACTGCCAAGTGGGCAGTTTACCGTAAAT
ACTCCACCCATTGACGTCAATGGAAAGTCCCTATTGGCGTTACTATGGGAACATACGTCATTATTGACGT
CAATGGGCGGGGGTCGTTGGGCGGTCAGCCAGGCGGGCCATTTACCGTAAGTTATGTAACGCGGAACTCC
ATATATGGGCTATGAACTAATGACCCCGTAATTGATTACTATTAATAACTAGTCAATAATCAATGTCAAC
GCGTATATCTGGCCCGTACATCGCGAAGCAGCGCAAAACGCCTAACCCTAAGCAGATTCTTCATGCAAAT
GTCGGTCAAGCCTTGCCTTGTTGTAGCTTAAATTTTGCTCGCGCACTACTCAGCGACCTCCAACACACAA
GCAGGGAGCAGATACTGGCTTAACTATGCGGCATCAGAGCAGATTGTACTGAGAGTGCACCATAGGGGAT
CGGGAGATCTCCCGATCCGTCGACGTCAGGTGGCACTTTTCGGGGAAATGTGCGCGGAACCCCTATTTGT
TTATTTTTCTAAATACATTCAAATATGTATCCGCTCATGAGACAATAACCCTGATAAATGCTTCAATAAT
ATTGAAAAAGGAAGAGTATGAGTATTCAACATTTCCGTGTCGCCCTTATTCCCTTTTTTGCGGCATTTTG
CCTTCCTGTTTTTGCTCACCCAGAAACGCTGGTGAAAGTAAAAGATGCTGAAGATCAGTTGGGTGCACGA
GTGGGTTACATCGAACTGGATCTCAACAGCGGTAAGATCCTTGAGAGTTTTCGCCCCGAAGAACGTTTTC
CAATGATGAGCACTTTTAAAGTTCTGCTATGTGGCGCGGTATTATCCCGTATTGACGCCGGGCAAGAGCA
ACTCGGTCGCCGCATACACTATTCTCAGAATGACTTGGTTGAGTACTCACCAGTCACAGAAAAGCATCTT
ACGGATGGCATGACAGTAAGAGAATTATGCAGTGCTGCCATAACCATGAGTGATAACACTGCGGCCAACT
TACTTCTGACAACGATCGGAGGACCGAAGGAGCTAACCGCTTTTTTGCACAACATGGGGGATCATGTAAC
TCGCCTTGATCGTTGGGAACCGGAGCTGAATGAAGCCATACCAAACGACGAGCGTGACACCACGATGCCT
GTAGCAATGGCAACAACGTTGCGCAAACTATTAACTGGCGAACTACTTACTCTAGCTTCCCGGCAACAAT
TAATAGACTGGATGGAGGCGGATAAAGTTGCAGGACCACTTCTGCGCTCGGCCCTTCCGGCTGGCTGGTT
TATTGCTGATAAATCTGGAGCCGGTGAGCGTGGGTCTCGCGGTATCATTGCAGCACTGGGGCCAGATGGT
AAGCCCTCCCGTATCGTAGTTATCTACACGACGGGGAGTCAGGCAACTATGGATGAACGAAATAGACAGA
TCGCTGAGATAGGTGCCTC
Features (pLannotate 1.2.2; 21 found; start..end, strand, type, name):
    190..778     +  rep_origin     ori: high-copy-number ColE1/pMB1/pBR322/pUC origin of replication
    961..1053    +  CDS            lacI (fragment): lac repressor; lacI; The lac repressor binds to the lac operator to inhibit transcription in E. coli. This inhibition can be relieved by adding lactose or isopropyl-β-D-thiogalactopyranoside (IPTG).
   1066..1087    +  protein_bind   CAP binding site: CAP binding activates transcription in the presence of cAMP. E. coli catabolite activator protein
   1102..1132    +  promoter       lac promoter: promoter for the E. coli lac operon
   1140..1156    +  protein_bind   lac operator: The lac repressor binds to the lac operator to inhibit transcription in E. coli. This inhibition can be relieved by adding lactose or isopropyl-β-D-thiogalactopyranoside (IPTG). lac repressor encoded by lacI
   1229..1350    -  polyA_signal   SV40 poly(A) signal: SV40 polyadenylation signal
   1345..1503    -  CDS            ble (fragment): BLE_KLEPN - Experimental evidence at protein level: Swiss-Prot protein existence level 1. Binding protein with a strong affinity to the bleomycin family of antibiotics. Binds to CL990; an antimitotic-antibiotic compound. From Klebsiella pneumoniae.
   1527..2318    -  CDS            neo: KKA2_KLEPN - Also known as kan, nptII. Experimental evidence at protein level: Swiss-Prot protein existence level 1. Resistance to kanamycin, neomycin, paromomycin, ribostamycin, butirosin and gentamicin B. From Klebsiella pneumoniae.
   2385..2714    -  promoter       SV40 promoter: SV40 enhancer and early promoter
   2728..3156    -  rep_origin     f1 ori (sequence partly withheld): f1 bacteriophage origin of replication; arrow indicates direction of (+) strand synthesis
   3177..3198    -  promoter       SV40 promoter (fragment): SV40 enhancer and early promoter
   3202..3426    -  polyA_signal   bGH poly(A) signal: bovine growth hormone polyadenylation signal
   3557..4621    -  CDS            CCR8: CCR8_HUMAN - Also known as CKRL1, CMKBR8, CMKBRL2. Experimental evidence at protein level: Swiss-Prot protein existence level 1. Receptor for the chemokine CCL1/SCYA1/I-309. May regulate monocyte chemotaxis and thymic cell line apoptosis. Alternative coreceptor with CD4 for HIV-1 infection. From Homo sapiens (Human).
   4634..4654    -  CDS            3xFLAG (fragment): three tandem FLAG® epitope tags
   4747..4765    -  promoter       T7 promoter: promoter for bacteriophage T7 RNA polymerase
   4781..4814    -  LTR            5' LTR (truncated) (fragment): truncated 5' long terminal repeat (LTR) from HIV-1
   4810..5013    -  promoter       CMV promoter: human cytomegalovirus (CMV) immediate early promoter
   5014..5393    -  enhancer       CMV enhancer: human cytomegalovirus immediate early enhancer
   5548..5600    +  misc_feature   bom (fragment): basis of mobility region from pBR322
   5659..5763    +  promoter       AmpR promoter: bla
   5764..19      +  CDS            AmpR (across the origin): β-lactamase; bla; confers resistance to ampicillin, carbenicillin, and related antibiotics
