[The description below was written by a language model from this plasmid's Addgene catalogue record and pLannotate feature annotations shown in this document.]
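Description:
CCR8-DuET is a mammalian expression plasmid built on the pcDNA 3.1 (+) backbone that carries the human C-C motif chemokine receptor 8 (CCR8), a class A GPCR of the chemokine receptor family. It is maintained in E. coli as a high-copy plasmid through a ColE1/pUC-type origin and selected with ampicillin via the β-lactamase gene. An f1 origin is also present. For selection in mammalian cells the backbone carries a neomycin/kanamycin phosphotransferase cassette driven by the SV40 enhancer/early promoter and terminated by the SV40 polyadenylation signal. Short annotated fragments of lacI, the lac promoter/operator, ble, bom and an HIV-1 LTR are probably backbone remnants or partial similarity matches and not functional parts of the design.

The expression cassette places the CCR8 coding sequence downstream of the CMV immediate early enhancer and promoter, with a T7 promoter between the CMV promoter and the insert that could support in vitro transcription, and a bovine growth hormone polyadenylation signal at the 3' end. In the DuET design, the receptor is preceded by a cleavable hemagglutinin signal peptide, followed by an N-terminal FLAG epitope, and ends with a C-terminal 1D4 epitope. The feature table detects the FLAG sequence (scored as a fragment of 3xFLAG) just upstream of CCR8, but does not separately annotate the signal peptide or the 1D4 tag. The signal peptide is removed during processing, and the two epitopes at opposite ends of the receptor allow capture and detection through either terminus. The record describes the construct as optimized for expression in mammalian cells and proteomics studies. The associated publication concerns multiplexed selectivity screening of anti-GPCR antibodies.
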