Addgene plasmid #213204: CCR8-DuET
Purpose: The DuET construct encodes the named human GPCR engineered with a cleaved hemagglutinin signal peptide, a 5' FLAG and a 3' 1D4 epitope tag optimized for expression in mammalian cells and proteomics studies.
Depositing lab: Thomas Sakmar. Depositing organization: Rockefeller University. Publication: Multiplexed selectivity screening of anti-GPCR antibodies. Dahl L, Kotliar IB, Bendes A, Dodig-Crnkovic T, Fromm S, Elofsson A, Uhlen M, Sakmar TP, Schwenk JM. Sci Adv. 2023 May 3;9(18):eadf9297. doi: 10.1126/sciadv.adf9297. Epub 2023 May 3. PubMed 37134173.
Backbone
  Vector backbone: pcDNA 3.1 (+)
  Vector type: Mammalian Expression
Growth in bacteria
  Bacterial resistance: Ampicillin, 100 μg/mL
  Growth temperature: 37°C
  Growth strain: DH5alpha
  Copy number: High Copy
Gene/Insert
  Gene/Insert name: CCR8 (alt names: C-C motif chemokine receptor 8; CDw198, CKR-L1, CMKBR8, CMKBRL2, CY6, GPR-CY6, TER1)
  Species: H. sapiens (human)
  Entrez Gene: CCR8 (a.k.a. CC-CKR-8, CCR-8, CDw198, CKRL1, CMKBR8, CMKBRL2, CY6, GPRCY6, TER1)
  Promoter: CMV, T7
  Tag / fusion protein: FLAG (N terminal on insert); 1D4 (C terminal on insert)
  Cloning method: Gibson Cloning
Terms and licenses: Academic/Nonprofit Terms; Industry Terms: Not Available to Industry
Depositor comments: Class: A, Family: Chemokine. Ensembl ID: ENSG00000179934, Uniprot ID: P51685
How to cite: CCR8-DuET was a gift from Thomas Sakmar (Addgene plasmid # 213204 ; http://n2t.net/addgene:213204 ; RRID:Addgene_213204)
